>Addgene plasmid #157574 | pD649-HAsp-PTPRQ(Trunc3)-COMP5AP-AviTag-9xHis | depositor full sequence | sequence record 304257 | Full Sequence
TTTCAATATTATTGAAGCATTTATCAGGGTTATTGTCTCATGAGCGGATACATATTTGAATGTATTTAGA
AAAATAAACAAATAGGGGTCAGTGTTACAACCAATTAACCAATTCTGAACATTATCGCGAGCCCATTTAT
ACCTGAATATGGCTCATAACACCCCTTGCTCATGACCAAAATCCCTTAACGTGAGTTACGCGCGCGTCGT
TCCACTGAGCGTCAGACCCCGTAGAAAAGATCAAAGGATCTTCTTGAGATCCTTTTTTTCTGCGCGTAAT
CTGCTGCTTGCAAACAAAAAAACCACCGCTACCAGCGGTGGTTTGTTTGCCGGATCAAGAGCTACCAACT
CTTTTTCCGAAGGTAACTGGCTTCAGCAGAGCGCAGATACCAAATACTGTTCTTCTAGTGTAGCCGTAGT
TAGCCCACCACTTCAAGAACTCTGTAGCACCGCCTACATACCTCGCTCTGCTAATCCTGTTACCAGTGGC
TGCTGCCAGTGGCGATAAGTCGTGTCTTACCGGGTTGGACTCAAGACGATAGTTACCGGATAAGGCGCAG
CGGTCGGGCTGAACGGGGGGTTCGTGCACACAGCCCAGCTTGGAGCGAACGACCTACACCGAACTGAGAT
ACCTACAGCGTGAGCTATGAGAAAGCGCCACGCTTCCCGAAGGGAGAAAGGCGGACAGGTATCCGGTAAG
CGGCAGGGTCGGAACAGGAGAGCGCACGAGGGAGCTTCCAGGGGGAAACGCCTGGTATCTTTATAGTCCT
GTCGGGTTTCGCCACCTCTGACTTGAGCGTCGATTTTTGTGATGCTCGTCAGGGGGGCGGAGCCTATGGA
AAAACGCCAGCAACGCGGCCTTTTTACGGTTCCTGGCCTTTTGCTGGCCTTTTGCTCACATGTTCTTTCC
TGCGTTATCCCCTGATTCTGTGGATAACCGTATTACCGCCTTTGAGTGAGCTGATACCGCTCGCCGCAGC
CGAACGACCGAGCGCAGCGAGTCAGTGAGCGAGGAAGCGGAAGGCGAGAGTAGGGAACTGCCAGGCATCA
AACTAAGCAGAAGGCCCCTGACGGATGGCCTTTTTGCGTTTCTACAAACTCTTTCTGTGTTGTAAAACGA
CGGCCAGTCTTAAGCTCGGGCCCCCTGGGCGGTTCTGATAACGAGTAATCGTTAATCCGCAAATAACGTA
AAAACCCGCTTCGGCGGGTTTTTTTATGGGGGGAGTTTAGGGAAAGAGCATTTGTCAGAATATTTAAGGG
CGCCTGTCACTTTGCTTGATATATGAGAATTATTTAACCTTATAAATGAGAAAAAAGCAACGCACTTTAA
ATAAGATACGTTGCTTTTTCGATTGATGAACACCTATAATTAAACTATTCATCTATTATTTATGATTTTT
TGTATATACAATATTTCTAGTTTGTTAAAGAGAATTAAGAAAATAAATCTCGAAAATAATAAAGGGAAAA
TCAGTTTTTGATATCAAAATTATACATGTCAACGATAATACAAAATATAATACAAACTATAAGATGTTAT
CAGTATTTATTATCATTTAGAATAAATTTTGTGTCGCCCTTAATTGTGAGCGGATAACAATTACGAGCTT
CATGCACAGTGGCGTTGACTCAATATTGGCCATTAGCCATATTATTCATTGGTTATATAGCATAAATCAA
TATTGGCTATTGGCCATTGCATACGTTGTATCTATATCATAATATGTACATTTATATTGGCTCATGTCCA
ATATGACCGCCATGTTGGCATTGATTATTGACTAGTTATTAATAGTAATCAATTACGGGGTCATTAGTTC
ATAGCCCATATATGGAGTTCCGCGTTACATAACTTACGGTAAATGGCCCGCCTGGCTGACCGCCCAACGA
CCCCCGCCCATTGACGTCAATAATGACGTATGTTCCCATAGTAACGCCAATAGGGACTTTCCATTGACGT
CAATGGGTGGAGTATTTACGGTAAACTGCCCACTTGGCAGTACATCAAGTGTATCATATGCCAAGTACGC
CCCCTATTGACGTCAATGACGGTAAATGGCCCGCCTGGCATTATGCCCAGTACATGACCTTATGGGACTT
TCCTACTTGGCAGTACATCTACGTATTAGTCATCGCTATTACCATGGTGATGCGGTTTTGGCAGTACATC
AATGGGCGTGGATAGCGGTTTGACTCACGGGGATTTCCAAGTCTCCACCCCATTGACGTCAATGGGAGTT
TGTTTTGGCACCAAAATCAACGGGACTTTCCAAAATGTCGTAACAACTCCGCCCCATTGACGCAAATGGG
CGGTAGGCGTGTACGGTGGGAGGTCTATATAAGCAGAGCTCGTTTAGTGAACCGTCAGATCGCCTGGAGA
CGCCATCCACGCTGTTTTGACCTCCATAGAAGACACCGGGACCGATCCAGCCTCCGCGGCCGGGAACGGT
GCATTGGAACGCGGATTCCCCGTGCCAAGAGTGACGTAAGTACCGCCTATAGAGTCTATAGGCCCACCCC
CTTGGCTTCGTTAGAACGCGGCTACAATTAATACATAACCTTATGTATCATACACATACGATTTAGGTGA
CACTATAGAATAACATCCACTTTGCCTTTCTCTCCACAGGTGTCCACTCCCAGGTCCAACTGCACCTCGG
TTCTATCGAAAACGCGCCTGCTAGCGCCACCATGAAGACCATCATTGCCCTGAGCTACATCTTCTGCCTG
GTGTTCGCTGCGGCCGCCCCTCCAAAGGATGTGTACTACGCCAATCTGAGCAGCAGCTCCATCATCCTGT
TCTGGACCCCTCCAAGCAAGCCCAACGGCATCATCCAGTACTACAGCGTGTACTACCGGAACACCAGCGG
CACCTTCATGCAGAACTTCACCCTGCACGAAGTGACCAACGACTTCGACAACATGACCGTGTCCACCATC
ATCGACAAGCTGACCATCTTCAGCTACTACACCTTCTGGCTGACCGCCAGCACAAGCGTCGGCAATGGCA
ACAAGAGCAGCGACATCATCGAGGTGTACACAGACCAGGACATCCCTGAGGGCTTCGTGGGCAATCTGAC
CTACGAGAGCATCAGCAGCACCGCCATCAATGTGTCTTGGGTGCCACCAGCTCAGCCCAATGGCCTGGTG
TTTTACTACGTGTCCCTGATCCTGCAGCAGACCCCTAGACATGTTCGGCCTCCACTGGTCACATACGAGC
GGAGCATCTACTTCGATAACCTCGAGAAGTACACCGACTACATCCTGAAGATCACCCCTAGCACCGAGAA
GGGCTTCAGCGATACCTACACAGCCCAGCTGTACATCAAGACCGAAGAGGACGTGCCCGAGACAAGCCCC
ATCATCAACACCTTCAAGAACCTGTCCAGCACCAGCGTGCTGCTGTCTTGGGACCCTCCTGTGAAGCCTA
ACGGCGCCATCATCTCCTACGATCTGACACTGCAGGGCCCCAACGAGAACTACAGCTTCATCACCAGCGA
CAACTACATCATTCTGGAAGAACTGAGCCCCTTCACGCTCTACAGCTTTTTTGCCGCCGCTCGGACCAGA
AAAGGCCTGGGACCTAGCAGCATCCTGTTTTTCTACACCGACGAGAGCGTGCCCCTGGCTCCTCCTCAGA
ATCTGACCCTGATCAACTGCACCTCCGACTTCGTGTGGCTGAAGTGGTCCCCTTCTCCTCTGCCTGGCGG
AATCGTGAAGGTGTACAGCTTTAAGATCCACGAGCACGAGACAGACACCATCTACTACAAGAACATCAGC
GGCTTTAAGACCGAGGCCAAGCTCGTGGGACTCGAGCCTGTGTCTACCTACAGCATCAGAGTGTCCGCCT
TCACCAAAGTTGGCAACGGCAACCAGTTCAGCAACGTGGTCAAGTTCACCACACAAGAGTCCGTGCCTGA
CGTGGTGCAGAACATGCAGTGTATGGCCACAAGCTGGCAGAGCGTGCTGGTTAAGTGGGACCCACCTAAG
AAGGCCAACGGAATCATTACCCAGTACATGGTCACCGTGGAACGGAACAGCACCAAGGTGTCCCCACAGG
ACCACATGTACACATTCATCAAGCTGCTGGCCAACACCAGCTACGTGTTCAAAGTGCGGGCCTCTACATC
TGCCGGCGAGGGCGACGAAAGCACATGTCATGTGTCCACACTGCCTGAGACAGTGCCCAGCGTGCCCACC
AATATCGCCTTTTCCGATGTGCAGAGCACCTCCGCCACACTGACCTGGATCAGACCTGATACCATCCTGG
GCTACTTCCAGAACTACAAGATCACAACCCAGCTGCGGGCCCAGAAATGCAAAGAGTGGGAGAGCGAGGA
ATGCGTCGAGTACCAGAAGATCCAGTACCTGTACGAGGCCCACCTGACCGAGGAAACCGTGTACGGCCTG
AAGAAATTCCGGTGGTACAGATTCCAGGTGGCCGCCTCTACAAACGCCGGCTACGGAAATGCCAGCAACT
GGATCAGCACAAAGACCCTGCCTGGACCTCCTGACGGCCCTCCTGAAAATGTGCATGTGGTGGCCACATC
TCCCTTCAGCATCTCCATCTCTTGGAGCGAGCCTGCCGTGATCACAGGCCCTACCTGTTACCTGATCGAC
GTGAAGTCCGTGGACAACGACGAGTTCAACATCTCCTTCATCAAGAGCAACGAGGAAAACAAGACCATCG
AGATCAAGGACCTGGAAATCTTCACCCGGTACAGCGTGGTCATCACCGCCTTTACAGGCAATATCAGCGC
CGCCTACGTGGAAGGCAAGTCCTCTGCCGAGATGATCGTGACCACACTGGAAAGCGCCCCTAAGGACCCT
CCAAACAATATGACCTTCCAGAAAATCCCCGACGAAGTCACCAAGTTCCAGCTGACCTTCCTGCCTCCTA
GCCAGCCTAATGGCAATATCCAGGTGTACCAGGCTCTGGTGTACAGAGAGGATGATCCCACAGCCGTGCA
GATCCACAACCTGTCTATCATCCAGAAAACGAACACCTTCGTGATCGCCATGCTGGAAGGACTGAAAGGC
GGGCACACCTACAATATCTCCGTGTACGCCGTGAATAGCGCTGGCGCAGGACCTAAGGTGCCCATGAGAA
TCACCATGGACATCAAGGCCCCTGCCAGACCTAAGACCAAGCCTACACCTATCTACGACGCCACCGGCAA
GCTGCTCGTGACCAGCACCACAATCACCATCAGAATGCCCATCTGCTACTACTCCGACGATCACGGCCCC
ATCAAGAACGTGCAGGTCCTGGTTACAGAAACAGGCGCCCAGCACGACGGCAACGTGACAAAGTGGTACG
ACGCCTACTTCAACAAGGCCAGACCTTACTTCACCAACGAGGGCTTCCCCAATCCTCCTTGTACCGAGGG
CAAGACCAAGTTCAGCGGCAACGAAGAGATCTATATCATCGGAGCCGACAACGCCTGCATGATCCCCGGC
AATGAGGACAAGATCTGCAATGGCCCTCTGAAGCCCAAGAAGCAGTATCTGTTCAAGTTCCGGGCCACCA
ACATCATGGGCCAGTTCACCGACAGCGACTACAGCGACCCTGTGAAAACACTCGGCGAGGGACTGAGCGA
GAGAACCGTTGAAGGCGCGCCGGAAGATCAAGTTGATCCAAGATTGATTGATGGCAAGGGCGGATCTCTG
GAGGTGCTGTTCCAGGGACCAGGCGGAAGCGGCAATCCCGGCGGCGATCTGGCCCCCCAGATGCTGCGCG
AGCTGCAGGAGACCAATGCCGCCCTGCAGGACGTGCGCGAGCTGCTGCGCCACCGCGTGAAGGAGATCAC
CTTCCTGAAGAACACCGTGATGGAGTGCGACGCCTGCGGTATGCAGCCCTCTAGAGGCTCCGGCTCCATC
ATCCCAGTTGAGGAGGAGAACCCGGACTTCTGGAACCGCGAGGCAGCCGAGGCCCTGGGTGCCGCCAAGA
AGCTGCAGCCTGCACAGACAGCCGCCAAGAACCTCATCATCTTCCTGGGCGATGGGATGGGGGTGTCTAC
GGTGACAGCTGCCAGGATCCTAAAAGGGCAGAAGAAGGACAAACTGGGGCCTGAGATACCCCTGGCCATG
GACCGCTTCCCATATGTGGCTCTGTCCAAGACATACAATGTAGACAAACATGTGCCAGACAGTGGAGCCA
CAGCCACGGCCTACCTGTGCGGGGTCAAGGGCAACTTCCAGACCATTGGCTTGAGTGCAGCCGCCCGCTT
TAACCAGTGCAACACGACACGCGGCAACGAGGTCATCTCCGTGATGAATCGGGCCAAGAAAGCAGGGAAG
TCAGTGGGAGTGGTAACCACCACACGAGTGCAGCACGCCTCGCCAGCCGGCACCTACGCCCACACGGTGA
ACCGCAACTGGTACTCGGACGCCGACGTGCCTGCCTCGGCCCGCCAGGAGGGGTGCCAGGACATCGCTAC
GCAGCTCATCTCCAACATGGACATTGACGTGATCCTAGGTGGAGGCCGAAAGTACATGTTTCGCATGGGA
ACCCCAGACCCTGAGTACCCAGATGACTACAGCCAAGGTGGGACCAGGCTGGACGGGAAGAATCTGGTGC
AGGAATGGCTGGCGAAGCGCCAGGGTGCCCGGTATGTGTGGAACCGCACTGAGCTCATGCAGGCTTCCCT
GGACCCGTCTGTGACCCATCTCATGGGTCTCTTTGAGCCTGGAGACATGAAATACGAGATCCACCGAGAC
TCCACACTGGACCCCTCCCTGATGGAGATGACAGAGGCTGCCCTGCGCCTGCTGAGCAGGAACCCCCGCG
GCTTCTTCCTCTTCGTGGAGGGTGGTCGCATCGACCATGGTCATCATGAAAGCAGGGCTTACCGGGCACT
GACTGAGACGATCATGTTCGACGACGCCATTGAGAGGGCGGGCCAGCTCACCAGCGAGGAGGACACGCTG
AGCCTCGTCACTGCCGACCACTCCCACGTCTTCTCCTTCGGAGGCTACCCCCTGCGAGGGAGCTCCATCT
TCGGGCTGGCCCCTGGCAAGGCCCGGGACAGGAAGGCCTACACGGTCCTCCTATACGGAAACGGTCCAGG
CTATGTGCTCAAGGACGGCGCCCGGCCGGATGTTACCGAGAGCGAGAGCGGGAGCCCCGAGTATCGGCAG
CAGTCAGCAGTGCCCCTGGACGAAGAGACCCACGCAGGCGAGGACGTGGCGGTGTTCGCGCGCGGCCCGC
AGGCGCACCTGGTTCACGGCGTGCAGGAGCAGACCTTCATAGCGCACGTCATGGCCTTCGCCGCCTGCCT
GGAGCCCTACACCGCCTGCGACCTGGCGCCCCCCGCCGGCACCACCGACGCCGCGCACCCGGGTGGCGGA
GGACTGAACGACATCTTCGAGGCTCAGAAAATCGAATGGCACGAACATCACCATCACCATCACCATCACC
ATTAAGGCCGGCCTGTAGTCACTGGCACAACGCGTTACCCGGTAAGCCAATCGGGTATACACGGTCGTCA
TACTGCAGACAGGGTTCTTCTACTTTGCAAGATAGTCTTGAGTAGTAAAATAAATAGATAGAGAAAATCA
GCCTCGACTGTGCCTTCTAGTTGCCAGCCATCTGTTGTTTGCCCCTCCCCCGTGCCTTCCTTGACCCTGG
AAGGTGCCACTCCCACTGTCCTTTCCTAATAAAATGAGGAAATTGCATCACAACACTCAACCCTATCTCG
GTCTATTCTTTTGATTTATAAGGGATTTTGCCGATTTCGGCCTATTGGTTAAAAAATGAGCTGATTTAAC
AAAAATTTAACGCGAATTAATTCTGTGGAATGTGTGTCAGTTAGGGTGTGGAAAGTCCCCAGGCTCCCCA
GCAGGCAGAAGTATGCAAAGCATGCATCTCAATTAGTCAGCAACCAGGTGTGGAAAGTCCCCAGGCTCCC
CAGCAGGCAGAAGTATGCAAAGCATGCATCTCAATTAGTCAGCAACCATAGTCCCGCCCCTAACTCCGCC
CATCCCGCCCCTAACTCCGCCCAGTTCCGCCCATTCTCCGCCCCATGGCTGACTAATTTTTTTTATTTAT
GCAGAGGCCGAGGCCGCCTCTGCCTCTGAGCTATTCCAGAAGTAGTGAGGAGGCTTTTTTGGAGGCCTAG
GCTTTTGCAAAAAGCTCCCGGGAGCTTGTATATCCATTTTCGGATCTGATCAGCACGTGTTGACAATTAA
TCATCGGCATAGTATATCGGCATAGTATAATACGACAAGGTGAGGAACTAAACCATGACCGAGTACAAGC
CCACGGTGCGCCTCGCCACCCGCGACGACGTCCCCAGGGCCGTACGCACCCTCGCCGCCGCGTTCGCCGA
CTACCCCGCCACGCGCCACACCGTCGATCCGGACCGCCACATCGAGCGGGTCACCGAGCTGCAAGAACTC
TTCCTCACGCGCGTCGGGCTCGACATCGGCAAGGTGTGGGTCGCGGACGACGGCGCCGCGGTGGCGGTCT
GGACCACGCCGGAGAGCGTCGAAGCGGGGGCGGTGTTCGCCGAGATCGGCCCGCGCATGGCCGAGTTGAG
CGGTTCCCGGCTGGCCGCGCAGCAACAGATGGAAGGCCTCCTGGCGCCGCACCGGCCCAAGGAGCCCGCG
TGGTTCCTGGCCACCGTCGGCGTCTCGCCCGACCACCAGGGCAAGGGTCTGGGCAGCGCCGTCGTGCTCC
CCGGAGTGGAGGCGGCCGAGCGCGCCGGGGTGCCCGCCTTCCTGGAGACATCCGCGCCCCGCAACCTCCC
CTTCTACGAGCGGCTCGGCTTCACCGTCACCGCCGACGTCGAGGTGCCCGAAGGACCGCGCACCTGGTGC
ATGACCCGCAAGCCCGGTGCCTGACACGTGCTACGAGATTTCGATTCCACCGCCGCCTTCTATGAAAGGT
TGGGCTTCGGAATCGTTTTCCGGGACGCCGGCTGGATGATCCTCCAGCGCGGGGATCTCATGCTGGAGTT
CTTCGCCCACCCCAACTTGTTTATTGCAGCTTATAATGGTTACAAATAAAGCAATAGCATCACAAATTTC
ACAAATAAAGCATTTTTTTCACTGCATTCTAGTTGTGGTTTGTCCAAACTCATCAATGTATCTTATCATG
TCTGTATACCGTCGACCTCTAGCTAGAGCTTGGCGTAATCATGGTCATTACCAATGCTTAATCAGTGAGG
CACCTATCTCAGCGATCTGTCTATTTCGTTCATCCATAGTTGCCTGACTCCCCGTCGTGTAGATAACTAC
GATACGGGAGGGCTTACCATCTGGCCCCAGCGCTGCGATGATACCGCGAGAACCACGCTCACCGGCTCCG
GATTTATCAGCAATAAACCAGCCAGCCGGAAGGGCCGAGCGCAGAAGTGGTCCTGCAACTTTATCCGCCT
CCATCCAGTCTATTAATTGTTGCCGGGAAGCTAGAGTAAGTAGTTCGCCAGTTAATAGTTTGCGCAACGT
TGTTGCCATCGCTACAGGCATCGTGGTGTCACGCTCGTCGTTTGGTATGGCTTCATTCAGCTCCGGTTCC
CAACGATCAAGGCGAGTTACATGATCCCCCATGTTGTGCAAAAAAGCGGTTAGCTCCTTCGGTCCTCCGA
TCGTTGTCAGAAGTAAGTTGGCCGCAGTGTTATCACTCATGGTTATGGCAGCACTGCATAATTCTCTTAC
TGTCATGCCATCCGTAAGATGCTTTTCTGTGACTGGTGAGTACTCAACCAAGTCATTCTGAGAATAGTGT
ATGCGGCGACCGAGTTGCTCTTGCCCGGCGTCAATACGGGATAATACCGCGCCACATAGCAGAACTTTAA
AAGTGCTCATCATTGGAAAACGTTCTTCGGGGCGAAAACTCTCAAGGATCTTACCGCTGTTGAGATCCAG
TTCGATGTAACCCACTCGTGCACCCAACTGATCTTCAGCATCTTTTACTTTCACCAGCGTTTCTGGGTGA
GCAAAAACAGGAAGGCAAAATGCCGCAAAAAAGGGAATAAGGGCGACACGGAAATGTTGAATACTCATAT
TCTTCCTT
Features (pLannotate 1.2.2; 24 found; start..end, strand, type, name):
    119..143     -  CDS            KanR (fragment): aminoglycoside phosphotransferase; aph(3')-Ia; confers resistance to kanamycin
    254..842     +  rep_origin     ori: high-copy-number ColE1/pMB1/pBR322/pUC origin of replication
   1067..1084    +  terminator     rrnB T2 terminator (fragment): transcription terminator T2 from the E. coli rrnB gene
   1109..1128    -  CDS            lacZα (fragment): LacZα fragment of β-galactosidase; lacZ fragment
   1584..1600    +  protein_bind   lac operator: The lac repressor binds to the lac operator to inhibit transcription in E. coli. This inhibition can be relieved by adding lactose or isopropyl-β-D-thiogalactopyranoside (IPTG). lac repressor encoded by lacI
   1843..2146    +  enhancer       CMV enhancer: human cytomegalovirus immediate early enhancer
   2147..2350    +  promoter       CMV promoter: human cytomegalovirus (CMV) immediate early promoter
   2486..2529    +  intron         CMV intron (fragment): modified intron A from human cytomegalovirus
   2581..2599    +  promoter       SP6 promoter: promoter for bacteriophage SP6 RNA polymerase
   2603..2640    +  CDS            IgH signal sequence (fragment): signal sequence from the mouse immunoglobulin heavy chain variable region
   2737..5613    +  CDS            PTPRQ (fragment): PTPRQ_HUMAN - Experimental evidence at protein level: Swiss-Prot protein existence level 1. Phosphatidylinositol phosphatase required for auditory function. May act by regulating the level of phosphatidylinositol 4,5- bisphosphate (PIP2) level in the basal region of hair bundles. Can dephosphorylate a broad range of phosphatidylinositol phosphates, including phosphatidylinositol 3,4,5-trisphosphate and most phosphatidylinositol monophosphates and diphosphates. Phosphate can be hydrolyzed from the D3 and D5 positions in the inositol ring. Has low tyrosine-protein phosphatase activity; however,
   5710..5889    +  CDS            Comp (fragment): COMP_RAT - Experimental evidence at protein level: Swiss-Prot protein existence level 1. May play a role in the structural integrity of cartilage via its interaction with other extracellular matrix proteins such as the collagens and fibronectin. Can mediate the interaction of chondrocytes with the cartilage extracellular matrix through interaction with cell surface integrin receptors. Could play a role in the pathogenesis of osteoarthritis. Potent suppressor of apoptosis in both primary chondrocytes and transformed cells. Suppresses apoptosis by blocking the activation of caspase-3 and by indu
   5877..7329    +  CDS            SEAP (fragment): secreted alkaline phosphatase from human placenta The natural enzyme has a C-terminal transmembrane sequence that is replaced by a GPI anchor.
   7354..7395    +  CDS            AviTag™ (fragment): peptide tag that allows for enzymatic biotinylation
   7399..7422    +  CDS            8xHis: 8xHis affinity tag
   7568..7679    +  polyA_signal   bGH poly(A) signal: bovine growth hormone polyadenylation signal
   7680..7788    +  rep_origin     f1 ori (fragment): f1 bacteriophage origin of replication; arrow indicates direction of (+) strand synthesis
   7802..8131    +  promoter       SV40 promoter: SV40 enhancer and early promoter
   8179..8226    +  promoter       EM7 promoter: synthetic bacterial promoter&nbsp
   8245..8844    +  CDS            PuroR (fragment): puromycin N-acetyltransferase; pac from Streptomyces; confers resistance to puromycin
   8854..8979    +  CDS            ble (fragment): BLE_KLEPN - Experimental evidence at protein level: Swiss-Prot protein existence level 1. Binding protein with a strong affinity to the bleomycin family of antibiotics. Binds to CL990; an antimitotic-antibiotic compound. From Klebsiella pneumoniae.
   8974..9095    +  polyA_signal   SV40 poly(A) signal: SV40 polyadenylation signal
   9148..10008   -  CDS            AmpR: β-lactamase; bla; confers resistance to ampicillin, carbenicillin, and related antibiotics
  10011..89      -  promoter       AmpR promoter (fragment) (across the origin): bla
