[The description below was written by a language model from this plasmid's Addgene catalogue record and pLannotate feature annotations shown in this document.]
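Description:
pD649-HAsp-PTPRQ(Trunc3)-COMP5AP-AviTag-9xHis is a mammalian expression plasmid of about 10 kb, built on the pD649 backbone, that produces a secreted, tagged portion of the extracellular domain of human PTPRQ. It is propagated in E. coli as a high-copy plasmid through a ColE1/pUC-type origin and selected with ampicillin via a complete β-lactamase gene. The annotation also shows an SV40 early/EM7 promoter cassette driving a puromycin N-acetyltransferase gene with an SV40 polyadenylation signal, which could allow puromycin selection in mammalian cells. Short kanamycin-resistance, lacZα, ble and f1 ori matches appear to be backbone remnants rather than functional elements. The depositor cautions that some plasmids in this collection may carry an IS4-like transposase upstream of the CMV promoter, but no such feature is annotated here.

Expression is driven by the CMV enhancer and promoter, followed by a fragment of CMV intron A and an SP6 promoter, which can serve for in vitro transcription or as a sequencing primer site. The open reading frame begins with a secretion signal; the name indicates an HA signal peptide, whereas the annotation tool matched a fragment of an immunoglobulin heavy-chain signal. Next comes the roughly 2.9 kb PTPRQ ectodomain truncation ("Trunc3"), cloned between preserved NotI and AscI sites. It is fused at its C terminus to the coiled-coil region of rat COMP, which drives pentamerization, then to human placental alkaline phosphatase, an AviTag for enzymatic biotinylation and a polyhistidine tag, ending at a bGH polyadenylation signal. The multimeric, enzymatically detectable fusion increases avidity for weak binding partners. This suits the associated human IgSF cell-surface interactome study, which screened for extracellular protein–protein interactions.
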