Addgene plasmid #157574: pD649-HAsp-PTPRQ(Trunc3)-COMP5AP-AviTag-9xHis
Purpose: Mammalian expression of cell-surface protein partial extracellular domain fused to COMP5AP-AviTag-9xHis. Protein is secreted from cells.
Depositing lab: Chris Garcia. Depositing organization: Stanford University. Publication: A Human IgSF Cell-Surface Interactome Reveals a Complex Network of Protein-Protein Interactions. Wojtowicz WM, Vielmetter J, Fernandes RA, Siepe DH, Eastman CL, Chisholm GB, Cox S, Klock H, Anderson PW, Rue SM, Miller JJ, Glaser SM, Bragstad ML, Vance J, Lam AW, Lesley SA, Zinn K, Garcia KC. Cell. 2020 Aug 20;182(4):1027-1043.e17. doi: 10.1016/j.cell.2020.07.025. PubMed 32822567.
Backbone
  Vector backbone: pD649
  Backbone size w/o insert (bp): 7153
  Vector type: Mammalian Expression
Growth in bacteria
  Bacterial resistance: Ampicillin, 100 μg/mL
  Growth temperature: 37°C
  Growth strain: DH5alpha
  Copy number: High Copy
Gene/Insert
  Gene/Insert name: PTPRQ
  Species: H. sapiens (human)
  Insert size (bp): 2865
  Entrez Gene: PTPRQ (a.k.a. DFNB84, PTPGMC1)
  Promoter: CMV/SP6
  Tag / fusion protein: COMP5AP-AviTag-9xHis (C terminal on backbone)
  Cloning method: Restriction Enzyme; 5′ cloning site GCGGCCGC (not destroyed); 3′ cloning site GGCGCGCC (not destroyed)
  Sequencing primers: 5′ ATTTAGGTGACACTATAG; 3′ CGTCGCACTCCATCACGGTG
Resource information
  A portion of this plasmid was derived from a plasmid made by: synthesis by ThermoFisher
Terms and licenses: Academic/Nonprofit Terms; Industry Terms: Not Available to Industry
Depositor comments: Some plasmids in this collection may have an IS4-like element ISVsa5 family transposase upstream of the CMV promoter.
How to cite: pD649-HAsp-PTPRQ(Trunc3)-COMP5AP-AviTag-9xHis was a gift from Chris Garcia (Addgene plasmid # 157574 ; http://n2t.net/addgene:157574 ; RRID:Addgene_157574)
