>Addgene plasmid #157574 | pD649-HAsp-PTPRQ(Trunc3)-COMP5AP-AviTag-9xHis | depositor partial sequence | sequence record 304258 | insert (extracellular domain truncation)
CCTCCAAAGGATGTGTACTACGCCAATCTGAGCAGCAGCTCCATCATCCTGTTCTGGACCCCTCCAAGCA
AGCCCAACGGCATCATCCAGTACTACAGCGTGTACTACCGGAACACCAGCGGCACCTTCATGCAGAACTT
CACCCTGCACGAAGTGACCAACGACTTCGACAACATGACCGTGTCCACCATCATCGACAAGCTGACCATC
TTCAGCTACTACACCTTCTGGCTGACCGCCAGCACAAGCGTCGGCAATGGCAACAAGAGCAGCGACATCA
TCGAGGTGTACACAGACCAGGACATCCCTGAGGGCTTCGTGGGCAATCTGACCTACGAGAGCATCAGCAG
CACCGCCATCAATGTGTCTTGGGTGCCACCAGCTCAGCCCAATGGCCTGGTGTTTTACTACGTGTCCCTG
ATCCTGCAGCAGACCCCTAGACATGTTCGGCCTCCACTGGTCACATACGAGCGGAGCATCTACTTCGATA
ACCTCGAGAAGTACACCGACTACATCCTGAAGATCACCCCTAGCACCGAGAAGGGCTTCAGCGATACCTA
CACAGCCCAGCTGTACATCAAGACCGAAGAGGACGTGCCCGAGACAAGCCCCATCATCAACACCTTCAAG
AACCTGTCCAGCACCAGCGTGCTGCTGTCTTGGGACCCTCCTGTGAAGCCTAACGGCGCCATCATCTCCT
ACGATCTGACACTGCAGGGCCCCAACGAGAACTACAGCTTCATCACCAGCGACAACTACATCATTCTGGA
AGAACTGAGCCCCTTCACGCTCTACAGCTTTTTTGCCGCCGCTCGGACCAGAAAAGGCCTGGGACCTAGC
AGCATCCTGTTTTTCTACACCGACGAGAGCGTGCCCCTGGCTCCTCCTCAGAATCTGACCCTGATCAACT
GCACCTCCGACTTCGTGTGGCTGAAGTGGTCCCCTTCTCCTCTGCCTGGCGGAATCGTGAAGGTGTACAG
CTTTAAGATCCACGAGCACGAGACAGACACCATCTACTACAAGAACATCAGCGGCTTTAAGACCGAGGCC
AAGCTCGTGGGACTCGAGCCTGTGTCTACCTACAGCATCAGAGTGTCCGCCTTCACCAAAGTTGGCAACG
GCAACCAGTTCAGCAACGTGGTCAAGTTCACCACACAAGAGTCCGTGCCTGACGTGGTGCAGAACATGCA
GTGTATGGCCACAAGCTGGCAGAGCGTGCTGGTTAAGTGGGACCCACCTAAGAAGGCCAACGGAATCATT
ACCCAGTACATGGTCACCGTGGAACGGAACAGCACCAAGGTGTCCCCACAGGACCACATGTACACATTCA
TCAAGCTGCTGGCCAACACCAGCTACGTGTTCAAAGTGCGGGCCTCTACATCTGCCGGCGAGGGCGACGA
AAGCACATGTCATGTGTCCACACTGCCTGAGACAGTGCCCAGCGTGCCCACCAATATCGCCTTTTCCGAT
GTGCAGAGCACCTCCGCCACACTGACCTGGATCAGACCTGATACCATCCTGGGCTACTTCCAGAACTACA
AGATCACAACCCAGCTGCGGGCCCAGAAATGCAAAGAGTGGGAGAGCGAGGAATGCGTCGAGTACCAGAA
GATCCAGTACCTGTACGAGGCCCACCTGACCGAGGAAACCGTGTACGGCCTGAAGAAATTCCGGTGGTAC
AGATTCCAGGTGGCCGCCTCTACAAACGCCGGCTACGGAAATGCCAGCAACTGGATCAGCACAAAGACCC
TGCCTGGACCTCCTGACGGCCCTCCTGAAAATGTGCATGTGGTGGCCACATCTCCCTTCAGCATCTCCAT
CTCTTGGAGCGAGCCTGCCGTGATCACAGGCCCTACCTGTTACCTGATCGACGTGAAGTCCGTGGACAAC
GACGAGTTCAACATCTCCTTCATCAAGAGCAACGAGGAAAACAAGACCATCGAGATCAAGGACCTGGAAA
TCTTCACCCGGTACAGCGTGGTCATCACCGCCTTTACAGGCAATATCAGCGCCGCCTACGTGGAAGGCAA
GTCCTCTGCCGAGATGATCGTGACCACACTGGAAAGCGCCCCTAAGGACCCTCCAAACAATATGACCTTC
CAGAAAATCCCCGACGAAGTCACCAAGTTCCAGCTGACCTTCCTGCCTCCTAGCCAGCCTAATGGCAATA
TCCAGGTGTACCAGGCTCTGGTGTACAGAGAGGATGATCCCACAGCCGTGCAGATCCACAACCTGTCTAT
CATCCAGAAAACGAACACCTTCGTGATCGCCATGCTGGAAGGACTGAAAGGCGGGCACACCTACAATATC
TCCGTGTACGCCGTGAATAGCGCTGGCGCAGGACCTAAGGTGCCCATGAGAATCACCATGGACATCAAGG
CCCCTGCCAGACCTAAGACCAAGCCTACACCTATCTACGACGCCACCGGCAAGCTGCTCGTGACCAGCAC
CACAATCACCATCAGAATGCCCATCTGCTACTACTCCGACGATCACGGCCCCATCAAGAACGTGCAGGTC
CTGGTTACAGAAACAGGCGCCCAGCACGACGGCAACGTGACAAAGTGGTACGACGCCTACTTCAACAAGG
CCAGACCTTACTTCACCAACGAGGGCTTCCCCAATCCTCCTTGTACCGAGGGCAAGACCAAGTTCAGCGG
CAACGAAGAGATCTATATCATCGGAGCCGACAACGCCTGCATGATCCCCGGCAATGAGGACAAGATCTGC
AATGGCCCTCTGAAGCCCAAGAAGCAGTATCTGTTCAAGTTCCGGGCCACCAACATCATGGGCCAGTTCA
CCGACAGCGACTACAGCGACCCTGTGAAAACACTCGGCGAGGGACTGAGCGAGAGAACCGTTGAA
